Addgene plasmid #36360: pSMP-EZH1_2
Depositing lab: George Daley. Depositing organization: Boston Children's Hospital. Publication: Chromatin-modifying enzymes as modulators of reprogramming. Onder TT, Kara N, Cherry A, Sinha AU, Zhu N, Bernt KM, Cahan P, Marcarci BO, Unternaehrer J, Gupta PB, Lander ES, Armstrong SA, Daley GQ. Nature. 2012 Mar 4;483(7391):598-602. doi: 10.1038/nature10953. PubMed 22388813.
Backbone
  Vector backbone: pSMP
  Backbone manufacturer: Steve Elledge
  Backbone size w/o insert (bp): 6699
  Vector type: Mammalian Expression, Retroviral, RNAi
  Selectable markers: Puromycin
Growth in bacteria
  Bacterial resistance: Ampicillin, 100 μg/mL
  Growth temperature: 30°C
  Growth strain: Stbl3
  Copy number: High Copy
Gene/Insert
  Gene/Insert name: EZH1
  gRNA/shRNA sequence: CCAGTAACAAGAAAGAGAA
  Species: H. sapiens (human)
  Entrez Gene: EZH1 (a.k.a. KMT6B)
  Cloning method: Restriction Enzyme; 5′ cloning site XhoI (not destroyed); 3′ cloning site EcoRI (not destroyed)
  Sequencing primers: 5′ pSMP-F
Terms and licenses: Academic/Nonprofit Terms; Industry Terms: Not Available to Industry
How to cite: pSMP-EZH1_2 was a gift from George Daley (Addgene plasmid # 36360 ; http://n2t.net/addgene:36360 ; RRID:Addgene_36360)
