[The description below was written by a language model from this plasmid's Addgene catalogue record.]
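Description:
pSMP-EZH1_2 is a retroviral RNAi vector built on the pSMP backbone (about 6.7 kb without insert) and designed to knock down human EZH1 (also known as KMT6B) in mammalian cells. EZH1 is a histone methyltransferase of the Polycomb group. The "_2" in the name suggests it is one of several hairpins against the same gene, though the record does not describe the others. The shRNA-encoding insert sits between XhoI and EcoRI sites, both of which were preserved during cloning, so the hairpin cassette can be excised or swapped. The record gives no feature table. It therefore does not specify the promoter driving the hairpin, the hairpin scaffold, or the retroviral elements such as LTRs and the packaging signal.

In bacteria the plasmid is maintained at high copy number under ampicillin selection. It is propagated in a recombination-deficient strain, a common choice for retroviral plasmids because their repeated sequences can rearrange. In mammalian cells a puromycin resistance marker allows selection of transduced cells. As a retroviral vector, the plasmid would typically be introduced into packaging cells to produce virus, which then integrates the shRNA and puromycin cassettes into target cells for stable, heritable knockdown.

The construct comes from a study of chromatin-modifying enzymes as modulators of reprogramming, where it served as a loss-of-function tool to test how depleting EZH1 affects that process. More generally, it suits stable EZH1 knockdown experiments in human cells. Distribution is limited to academic and nonprofit users.
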