>Addgene plasmid #36360 | pSMP-EZH1_2 | depositor partial sequence | sequence record 45517 | hairpin
TGCTGTTGACAGTGAGCGCGCCAGTAACAAGAAAGAGAAATAGTGAAGCCACAGATGTATTTCTCTTTCT
TGTTACTGGCATGCCTACTGCCTCGGA
