>Addgene plasmid #36360 | pSMP-EZH1_2 | addgene partial sequence | sequence record 46582 | pSMP-F (5' TACATCGTGACCTGGGAAG 3')
GGCAGCCCTTTGTCACCCTAAGCCTCCGCCTCCTCTTCCTCCATCCGCCCCGTCTCTCCCCCTTGAACCT
CCTCGTTCGACCCCGCCTCGATCCTCCCTTTATCCAGCCCTCACTCCTTCTCTAGGCGCCGGAATTAGAT
CTCTCGACTAGGGATAACAGGGTAATTGTTTGAATGAGGCTTCAGTACTTTACAGAATCGTTGCCTGCAC
ATCTTGGAAACACTTGCTGGGATTACTTCTTCAGGTTAACCCAACAGAAGGCTCGAGAAGGTATATTGCT
GTTGACAGTGAGCGCGCCAGTAACAAGAAAGAGAAATAGTGAAGCCACAGATGTATTTCTCTTTCTTGTT
ACTGGCATGCCTACTGCCTCGGAATTCAAGGGGCTACTTTAGGAGCAATTATCTTGTTTACTAAAACTGA
ATACCTTGCTATCTCTTTGATACATTTTTACAAAGCTGAATTAAAATGGTATAAATTAAATCACTTTTTT
CAATTGGAAGACTAATGCGTTTAAACACGCGGCGACGCGTTCTACCGGGTAGGGGAGGCGCTTTTCCCAA
GGCAGTCTGGAGCATGCGCTTTAGCAGCCCCGCTGGGCACTTGGCGCTACACAAGTGGCCTCTGGCCTCG
CACACATTCCACATCCACCGGTAGGCGCCAACCGGCTCCGTTCTTTGGTGGCCCCTTCGCGCCACCTTCT
ACTCCTCCCCTAGTCAGGAAGTTCCCCCCCGCCCCGCAGCTCGCGTCGTGCAGGACGTGACAAATGGAAG
TAGCACGTCTCACTAGTCTCGTGCAGATGGACAGCACCGCTGAGCAATGGAAGCGGGTAGGCCTTTGGG
